Addgene plasmid #135737: pFETCh_ELK1_iso1
Purpose: Donor vector for 3' FLAG tag of human ELK1_iso1
Depositing lab: Richard M. Myers. Depositing organization: HudsonAlpha Institute for Biotechnology. Publication: CETCh-seq: CRISPR epitope tagging ChIP-seq of DNA-binding proteins. Savic D, Partridge EC, Newberry KM, Smith SB, Meadows SK, Roberts BS, Mackiewicz M, Mendenhall EM, Myers RM. Genome Res. 2015 Sep 9. 10.1101/gr.193540.115 PubMed 26355004.
Backbone
  Vector backbone: pFETCh_Donor
  Vector type: CRISPR
Growth in bacteria
  Bacterial resistance: Kanamycin, 25 μg/mL
  Growth temperature: 37°C
  Growth strain: DH5alpha
  Copy number: High Copy
Gene/Insert
  Gene/Insert name: ELK1_iso1 Homology arms
  Species: H. sapiens (human)
  Entrez Gene: ELK1
  Tag / fusion protein: 3XFLAG-P2A-NeoR (C terminal on insert)
  Cloning method: Gibson Cloning
Terms and licenses: Academic/Nonprofit Terms; Industry Terms: Not Available to Industry
How to cite: pFETCh_ELK1_iso1 was a gift from Richard M. Myers (Addgene plasmid # 135737 ; http://n2t.net/addgene:135737 ; RRID:Addgene_135737)
