[The description below was written by a language model from this plasmid's Addgene catalogue record and pLannotate feature annotations shown in this document.]
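Description:
pFETCh_ELK1_iso1 is a CRISPR homology-directed repair donor plasmid built on the pFETCh_Donor backbone and designed to add a C-terminal (3') FLAG epitope tag to the endogenous human ELK1 gene, isoform 1. It is propagated in E. coli as a high-copy plasmid with a ColE1/pUC-type origin and is selected with kanamycin through an aph(3')-Ia KanR gene. Remnants of a pUC-style cloning region (lac promoter and operator, CAP site, lacZα fragment, MCS) are also annotated.

The payload is a promoterless 3xFLAG-P2A-NeoR cassette flanked by ELK1 homology arms that were inserted by Gibson assembly. In the feature table, two short Elk1 coding fragments (matched by homology to the rat protein, presumably the last coding exons within the 5' arm) lie immediately upstream of the 3xFLAG sequence, followed by the neo open reading frame. The P2A and the 3' arm are not separately annotated, although the unannotated stretch after neo is where the downstream arm would be expected. After Cas9 cleavage near the ELK1 stop codon, recombination places the tag in frame with the native coding sequence. The endogenous promoter then drives a single transcript, and the self-cleaving P2A peptide releases ELK1-3xFLAG and neomycin phosphotransferase as separate proteins. G418 resistance therefore enriches for correctly targeted cells.

Outside the homology region, the table shows fragmentary CMV enhancer/promoter elements and a truncated HSV thymidine kinase (ΔTK). This gene confers ganciclovir sensitivity and could serve for counter-selection against random integration, though the record does not state this use. The associated method uses such tagged lines for ChIP-seq of DNA-binding proteins with a standard anti-FLAG antibody rather than factor-specific antibodies.
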