Features (pLannotate 1.2.2; 22 found; start..end, strand, type, name):
     13..32      -  misc_feature   MCS (fragment): pUC18/19 multiple cloning site
     38..120     +  enhancer       CMV enhancer (fragment): human cytomegalovirus immediate early enhancer; contains an 18-bp deletion relative to the standard CMV enhancer
    192..209     -  promoter       CMV promoter (fragment): human cytomegalovirus (CMV) immediate early promoter
    272..323     +  promoter       CMVd2 promoter: truncated human cytomegalovirus (CMV) immediate early promoter that yields moderately reduced expression relative to the full-length promoter
    414..485     -  CDS            UL24_HHV11 (fragment): Experimental evidence at protein level: Swiss-Prot protein existence level 1. May participate in nuclear egress of viral particles. Plays a role in the dispersal of several host nucleolar proteins including NCL/nucleolin and NPM1. Since deletion of host NCL/nucleolin negatively impact on nuclear egress, UL24 supposedly acts on this process through its effect on host nucleoli. From Human herpesvirus 1 (strain 17) (HHV-1) (Human herpes simplex virus 1).
    555..1550    +  CDS            ΔTK: truncated herpes simplex virus thymidine kinase (Salomon et al., 1995) confers sensitivity to nucleoside analogs such as acyclovir or ganciclovir
   1662..1823    +  CDS            UL122 (fragment): VIE2_HCMVT - Experimental evidence at protein level: Swiss-Prot protein existence level 1. Stimulates viral early and late gene expression and thus play a crucial role in the regulation of productive infection. In addition, activates quiescent cells to reenter the cell cycle and upregulates several E2F-responsive genes, which are responsible for pushing the cell into S phase. In S-phase, inhibits cellular DNA synthesis and blocks further cell cycle progression. From Human cytomegalovirus (strain Towne) (HHV-5) (Human herpesvirus 5).
   2244..2378    +  CDS            Elk1 (fragment): ELK1_RAT - Experimental evidence at protein level: Swiss-Prot protein existence level 1. Transcription factor that binds to purine-rich DNA sequences. Forms a ternary complex with SRF and the ETS and SRF motifs of the serum response element (SRE) on the promoter region of immediate early genes such as FOS and IER2 (By similarity) (PubMed:17156131). Induces target gene transcription upon JNK-signaling pathway stimulation (PubMed:17156131). From Rattus norvegicus (Rat).
   2464..2547    +  CDS            Elk1 (fragment): ELK1_RAT - Experimental evidence at protein level: Swiss-Prot protein existence level 1. Transcription factor that binds to purine-rich DNA sequences. Forms a ternary complex with SRF and the ETS and SRF motifs of the serum response element (SRE) on the promoter region of immediate early genes such as FOS and IER2 (By similarity) (PubMed:17156131). Induces target gene transcription upon JNK-signaling pathway stimulation (PubMed:17156131). From Rattus norvegicus (Rat).
   2581..2634    +  CDS            3xFLAG (fragment): three tandem FLAG® epitope tags
   2638..2662    +  CDS            3xFLAG (fragment): three tandem FLAG® epitope tags
   2746..3537    +  CDS            neo: KKA2_KLEPN - Also known as kan, nptII. Experimental evidence at protein level: Swiss-Prot protein existence level 1. Resistance to kanamycin, neomycin, paromomycin, ribostamycin, butirosin and gentamicin B. From Klebsiella pneumoniae.
   3551..3567    +  CDS            9xHis (fragment): 9xHis affinity tag
   4302..4458    +  CDS            lacZα (fragment): LacZα fragment of β-galactosidase; lacZ fragment
   4540..5355    -  CDS            KanR: aminoglycoside phosphotransferase; aph(3')-Ia; confers resistance to kanamycin in bacteria or G418 (Geneticin®) in eukaryotes
   5540..5680    +  CDS            TRA2_ECOLX (fragment): Protein predicted: Swiss-Prot protein existence level 4. Required for transposition of transposon Tn903. From Escherichia coli.
   5735..6323    +  rep_origin     ori: high-copy-number ColE1/pMB1/pBR322/pUC origin of replication
   6692..6781    +  CDS            lacI (fragment): lac repressor; lacI; The lac repressor binds to the lac operator to inhibit transcription in E. coli. This inhibition can be relieved by adding lactose or isopropyl-β-D-thiogalactopyranoside (IPTG).
   6794..6815    +  protein_bind   CAP binding site: CAP binding activates transcription in the presence of cAMP. E. coli catabolite activator protein
   6830..6860    +  promoter       lac promoter: promoter for the E. coli lac operon
   6868..6884    +  protein_bind   lac operator: The lac repressor binds to the lac operator to inhibit transcription in E. coli. This inhibition can be relieved by adding lactose or isopropyl-β-D-thiogalactopyranoside (IPTG). lac repressor encoded by lacI
   6921..12      -  misc_feature   MCS (across the origin): pUC18/19 multiple cloning site
>Addgene plasmid #135737 | pFETCh_ELK1_iso1 | addgene full sequence | sequence record 271686 | Addgene NGS Result
CGAGCTCGAATTAGCTTGCATGCCTGCAGGTCAATTCCCTGGCATTATGCCCAGTACATGACCTTATGGG
ACTTTCCTACTTGGCAGTACATCTACGTATTAGTCATCGCTATTACCATGGTGATGCGGTTTTGGCAGTA
CATCAATGGGCGTGGATAGCGGTTTGACTCACGGGGATTTCAAGTCTCCACCCCATTGACGTCAATGGGA
GTTTGTTTTGGCACCAAAATCAACGGGACTTTCCAAAATGTCGTAACAACTCCGCCCCATTGACGCAAAT
GGGCGGTAGGCGTGTACGGTGGGAGGTCTATATAAGCAGAGCTCGTTTAGTGAACCGTCAGATCGCCTGG
AGACGCCATCCACGCTGTTTTGACCTCCATAGGAGACACCGGGACCGATCCAGCCTGGGGATCCCGACCA
TGGCTTCGTACCCCTGCCATCAACACGCGTCTGCGTTCGACCAGGCTGCGCGTTCTCGCGGCCATAGCAA
CCGACGTACGGCGTTGCGCCCTCGCCGGCAGCAAGAAGCCACGGAAGTCCGCCTGGAGCAGAAAATGCCC
ACGCTACTGCGGGTTTATATAGACGGTCCTCACGGGATGGGGAAAACCACCACCACGCAACTGCTGGTGG
CCCTGGGTTCGCGCGACGATATCGTCTACGTACCCGAGCCGATGACTTACTGGCAGGTGCTGGGGGCTTC
CGAGACAATCGCGAACATCTACACCACACAACACCGCCTCGACCAGGGTGAGATATCGGCCGGGGACGCG
GCGGTGGTAATGACAAGCGCCCAGATAACAATGGGCATGCCTTATGCCGTGACCGACGCCGTTCTGGCTC
CTCATATCGGGGGGGAGGCTGGGAGCTCACATGCCCCGCCCCCGGCCCTCACCCTCATCTTCGACCGCCA
TCCCATCGCCGCCCTCCTGTGCTACCCGGCCGCGCGATACCTTATGGGCAGCATGACCCCCCAGGCCGTG
CTGGCGTTCGTGGCCCTCATCCCGCCGACCTTGCCCGGCACAAACATCGTGTTGGGGGCCCTTCCGGAGG
ACAGACACATCGACCGCCTGGCCAAACGCCAGCGCCCCGGCGAGCGGCTTGACCTGGCTATGCTGGCCGC
GATTCGCCGCGTTTACGGGCTGCTTGCCAATACGGTGCGGTATCTGCAGGGCGGCGGGTCGTGGCGGGAG
GATTGGGGACAGCTTTCGGGGACGGCCGTGCCGCCCCAGGGTGCCGAGCCCCAGAGCAACGCGGGCCCAC
GACCCCATATCGGGGACACGTTATTTACCCTGTTTCGGGCCCCCGAGTTGCTGGCCCCCAACGGCGACCT
GTACAACGTGTTTGCCTGGGCCTTGGACGTCTTGGCCAAACGCCTCCGTCCCATGCACGTCTTTATCCTG
GATTACGACCAATCGCCCGCCGGCTGCCGGGACGCCCTGCTGCAACTTACCTCCGGGATGGTCCAGACCC
ACGTCACCACCCCCGGCTCCATACCGACGATCTGCGACCTGGCGCGCACGTTTGCCCGGGAGATGGGGGA
GGCTAACTGAGGATCCCACGTCACTATTGTATACTCTATATTATACTCTATGTTATACTCTGTAATCCTA
CTCAATAAACGTGTCACGCCTGTGAAACCGTACTAAGTCTCCCGTGTATTCTTATCACCATCAGGTGACA
TCCTCGCCCAGGCTGTCAATCATGCCGGTATCGATTCCAGTAGCACCGGCCCCACGCTGACAACCCACTC
TTGCAGCGTTAGCAGCGCCCCTCTTAACAAGCCGACCCCCACCAGCGTCGCGGTTACTAACACTCCTCTC
CCCGACCTGCAGCCCAGCTGGGTCTTTCTGTGGGACTGTTTCTAGGTTGGGGTGTGGCTTAAGGAACCTG
AGCAGGGCTTTTTGGTCTGGGATGTGCATATGGGGTTTCATGGGTGGGACATGAGTTGGAAGTTGACCCT
GAGCTGTTGGGATGGTGACTTGAGAGGTTTGAGAGCAGCATTTGGATAGGGTCTTGTGGGTGGTCTTGAC
CAATGAGGTCTCAGCAACTGAGGGTGGGCTCTCGGGAGTGGGGAGTGGGGGGTGTCTGCAGAGTTTGAGA
GATCATAGGCATGGCCTCCATGGTTACCATCTAGGTGTGTGCACTTTGGGGAGTGACCCTGGGAGTGTGA
GTGGGAAATCTGTGGTGGGGCCGGGACCAAGTCCCTTCCAGCATCCCACATCTACTTTCTACTCACTTGA
GCTCCGACCACCCTCTCCCCACAGACCCCGGTGCTGCTGACACCCAGCTCGCTGCCTCCTAGCATTCACT
TCTGGAGCACCCTGAGTCCCATTGCGCCCCGTAGCCCGGCCAAGCTCTCCTTCCAGGTAGGATCCTCTTT
CCCCGTTTTGGACAGGGTGAGAGACCCAAGAATGGCCCCCATCTGTGACCTCTCCCTCTTTTTGCCCCCA
GTTTCCATCCAGTGGCAGCGCCCAGGTGCACATCCCTTCTATCAGCGTGGATGGCCTCTCGACCCCCGTG
GTGCTCTCCCCAGGGCCCCAGAAACCTGGGAGCGGAGGAGGTTCCGGTGGAGGTGGTTCTGGAGATTACA
AGGATGACGACGATAAGGGCGATTACAAGGATGACGACGATAAGGGAGATTACAAGGATGACGACGATAA
GGTTTCAGGAAGCGGAGCTACTAACTTCAGCCTGCTGAAGCAGGCTGGAGACGTGGAGGAGAACCCTGGA
CCTGGATCGTTTCGCATGATTGAACAAGATGGATTGCACGCAGGTTCTCCGGCCGCTTGGGTGGAGAGGC
TATTCGGCTATGACTGGGCACAACAGACAATCGGCTGCTCTGATGCCGCCGTGTTCCGGCTGTCAGCGCA
GGGGCGCCCGGTTCTTTTTGTCAAGACCGACCTGTCCGGTGCCCTGAATGAACTGCAGGACGAGGCAGCG
CGGCTATCGTGGCTGGCCACGACGGGCGTTCCTTGCGCAGCTGTGCTCGACGTTGTCACTGAAGCGGGAA
GGGACTGGCTGCTATTGGGCGAAGTGCCGGGGCAGGATCTCCTGTCATCTCACCTTGCTCCTGCCGAGAA
AGTATCCATCATGGCTGATGCAATGCGGCGGCTGCATACGCTTGATCCGGCTACCTGCCCATTCGACCAC
CAAGCGAAACATCGCATCGAGCGAGCACGTACTCGGATGGAAGCCGGTCTTGTCGATCAGGATGATCTGG
ACGAAGAGCATCAGGGGCTCGCGCCAGCCGAACTGTTCGCCAGGCTCAAGGCGCGCATGCCCGACGGCGA
GGATCTCGTCGTGACCCATGGCGATGCCTGCTTGCCGAATATCATGGTGGAAAATGGCCGCTTTTCTGGA
TTCATCGACTGTGGCCGGCTGGGTGTGGCCGACCGCTATCAGGACATAGCGTTGGCTACCCGTGATATTG
CTGAAGAGCTTGGCGGCGAATGGGCTGACCGCTTCCTCGTGCTTTACGGTATCGCCGCTCCCGATTCGCA
GCGCATCGCCTTCTATCGCCTTCTTGACGAGTTCTTCTGATTCGAACATCCCACCACCACCACCACCCCT
TCTGGGGTCACTCCATCCATGCTCTCTCCAGCCAGCCATCTCAAGGAGAAACATAGTTCAACTGAAAGAC
TCATGCTCTGATTGTGGTGGGGTGGGGATCCTTGGGAAGAATTACTCCCAAGAGTAACTCTCATTATCTC
CTCCACAGAAAACACACAGCTTCCACAACTTCTCTGTTTTCTGTCAGTCCCCCAGTGGCCGCCCTTACAC
GTCTCCTACTTCAATGGTAGGGGCGGTTTATTTATTTATTTTTTGAAGGCCACTGGGAGGAGCCTGACCT
AACCTTTTAGGGTGGTTAGGACATCTCCCCCACCTCCCCACTTTTTTCCCCAAGACAAGACAATCGAGGT
CTGGCTTGAGAACGACCTTTCTTTCTTTATTTCTCAGCCTGCCCTTGGGGAGATGAGGGAGCCCTGTCTG
CGTTTTTGGATGTGAGTAGAAGAGTTAGTTTGTTTTGTTTTATTATTCCTGGCCATACTCAGGGGTCCAG
GAAGAATTTGTACCATTTAATGGGTTGGGAGTCTTGGCCAAGGAAGAATCACACCCTTGGAATAGAAATT
TCCACCTCCCCAACCTTTCTCTCAGACAGCTTATCCTTTTCAACCAACTTTTTGGCCAGGGAGGAATGTC
CCTTTTGTTCTTCCCCCTGAGAAGCCATTCCTTTGTCTGCCAACCTCCCTGGCTTGGAAAGTCCTCTCCA
CTGACTGTAGCCTCCAATTCACTGGCCGTCGTTCACTGGCCGTCGTTTTACAACGTCGTGACTGGGAAAA
CCCTGGCGTTACCCAACTTAATCGCCTTGCAGCACATCCCCCTTTCGCCAGCTGGCGTAATAGCGAAGAG
GCCCGCACCGATCGCCCTTCCCAACAGTTGCGCAGCCTGAATGGCGAATGCGATTTATTCAACAAAGCCG
CCGTCCCGTCAAGTCAGCGTAATGCTCTGCCAGTGTTACAACCAATTAACCAATTCTGATTAGAAAAACT
CATCGAGCATCAAATGAAACTGCAATATATTCATATCAGGATTATCAATACCATATTTTTGAAAAAGCCG
TTTCTGTAATGAAGGAGAAAACTCACCGAGGCAGTTCCATAGGATGGCAAGATCCTGGTATCGGTCTGCG
ATTCCGACTCGTCCAACATCAATACAACCTATTAATTTCCCCTCGTCAAAAATAAGGTTATCAAGTGAGA
AATCACCATGAGTGACGACTGAATCCGGTGAGAATGGCAAAAGCTTATGCATTTCTTTCCAGACTTGTTC
AACAGGCCAGCCATTACGCTCGTCATCAAAATCACTCGCATCAACCAAACCGTTATTCATTCGTGATTGC
GCCTGAGCGAGACGAAATACGCGATCGCTGTTAAAAGGACAATTACAAACAGGAATCGAATGCAACCGGC
GCAGGAACACTGCCAGCGCATCAACAATATTTTCACCTGAATCAGGATATTCTTCTAATACCTGGAATGC
TGTTTTCCCGGGGATCGCAGTGGTGAGTAACCATGCATCATCAGGAGTACGGATAAAATGCTTGATGGTC
GGAAGAGGCATAAATTCCGTCAGCCAGTTTAGTCTGACCATCTCATCTGTAACATCATTGGCAACGCTAC
CTTTGCCATGTTTCAGAAACAACTCTGGCGCATCGGGCTTCCCATACAATCGATAGATTGTCGCACCTGA
TTGCCCGACATTATCGCGAGCCCATTTATACCCATATAAATCAGCATCCATGTTGGAATTTAATCGCGGC
TTCGAGCAAGACGTTTCCCGTTGAATATGGCTCATAACACCCCTTGTATTACTGTTTATGTAAGCAGACA
GTTTTATTGTTCATGATGATATATTTTTATCTTGTGCAATGTAACATCAGAGATTTTGAGACACAACGTG
GCTTTGTTGAATAAATCGAACTTTTGCTGAGTTGAAGGATCAGATCACGCATCTTCCCGACAACGCAGAC
CGTTCCGTGGCAAAGCAAAAGTTCAAAATCACCAACTGGTCCACCTACAACAAAGCTCTCATCAACCGTG
GCTCCCTCACTTTCTGGCTGGATGATGGGGCGATTCAGGCCTGGTATGAGTCAGCAACACCTTCTTCACG
AGGCAGACCTCTCGACGGAGTTCCACTGAGCGTCAGACCCCGTAGAAAAGATCAAAGGATCTTCTTGAGA
TCCTTTTTTTCTGCGCGTAATCTGCTGCTTGCAAACAAAAAAACCACCGCTACCAGCGGTGGTTTGTTTG
CCGGATCAAGAGCTACCAACTCTTTTTCCGAAGGTAACTGGCTTCAGCAGAGCGCAGATACCAAATACTG
TTCTTCTAGTGTAGCCGTAGTTAGGCCACCACTTCAAGAACTCTGTAGCACCGCCTACATACCTCGCTCT
GCTAATCCTGTTACCAGTGGCTGCTGCCAGTGGCGATAAGTCGTGTCTTACCGGGTTGGACTCAAGACGA
TAGTTACCGGATAAGGCGCAGCGGTCGGGCTGAACGGGGGGTTCGTGCACACAGCCCAGCTTGGAGCGAA
CGACCTACACCGAACTGAGATACCTACAGCGTGAGCTATGAGAAAGCGCCACGCTTCCCGAAGGGAGAAA
GGCGGACAGGTATCCGGTAAGCGGCAGGGTCGGAACAGGAGAGCGCACGAGGGAGCTTCCAGGGGGAAAC
GCCTGGTATCTTTATAGTCCTGTCGGGTTTCGCCACCTCTGACTTGAGCGTCGATTTTTGTGATGCTCGT
CAGGGGGGCGGAGCCTATGGAAAAACGCCAGCAACGCGGCCTTTTTACGGTTCCTGGCCTTTTGCTGGCC
TTTTGCTCACATGTTCTTTCCTGCGTTATCCCCTGATTCTGTGGATAACCGTATTACCGCCTTTGAGTGA
GCTGATACCGCTCGCCGCAGCCGAACGACCGAGCGCAGCGAGTCAGTGAGCGAGGAAGCGGAAGAAGCTC
GCACATTCAGCAGCGTTTTTCAGCGCGTTTTCGATCAACGTTTCAATGTTGGTATCAACACCAGGTTTAA
CTTTGAACTTATCGGCACTGACGGTTACTGATTTTGAACTTTTGCTTTGCCACGGAACGGTCTGCGTTGT
CGGGAAGATGCGTGATCTGATCCTTCAACTCAGCAAAAGTTCCCAATACGCAAACCGCCTCTCCCCGCGC
GTTGGCCGATTCATTAATGCAGCTGGCACGACAGGTTTCCCGACTGGAAAGCGGGCAGTGAGCGCAACGC
AATTAATGTGAGTTAGCTCACTCATTAGGCACCCCAGGCTTTACACTTTATGCTTCCGGCTCGTATGTTG
TGTGGAATTGTGAGCGGATAACAATTTCACACAGGAAACAGCTATGACCATGATTACGCCAAGCTTGCAT
GCCTGCAGGTCGACTCTAGAGGATCCCCGGGTAC
